Addgene plasmid #186689: VAMP8
Purpose: Expresses VAMP8 in E. Coli
Depositing lab: Axel Brunger. Depositing organization: Stanford University. Publication: Inhibition of calcium-triggered secretion by hydrocarbon-stapled peptides. Lai Y, Fois G, Flores JR, Tuvim MJ, Zhou Q, Yang K, Leitz J, Peters J, Zhang Y, Pfuetzner RA, Esquivies L, Jones P, Frick M, Dickey BF, Brunger AT. Nature. 2022 Mar;603(7903):949-956. doi: 10.1038/s41586-022-04543-1. Epub 2022 Mar 23. PubMed 35322233.
Backbone
  Vector backbone: pTEV5
  Vector type: Bacterial Expression
Growth in bacteria
  Bacterial resistance: Ampicillin, 100 μg/mL
  Growth temperature: 37°C
  Growth strain: DH5alpha
  Copy number: Unknown
Gene/Insert
  Gene/Insert name: VAMP8
  Species: R. norvegicus (rat)
  Promoter: T7
  Tag / fusion protein: GST (N terminal on insert); Thrombin; TEV; 3xFLAG
  Cloning method: Unknown
  Sequencing primers: 5′ T7
Terms and licenses: Academic/Nonprofit Terms; Industry Terms: Not Available to Industry
How to cite: VAMP8 was a gift from Axel Brunger (Addgene plasmid # 186689 ; http://n2t.net/addgene:186689 ; RRID:Addgene_186689)
