[The description below was written by a language model from this plasmid's Addgene catalogue record and pLannotate feature annotations shown in this document.]
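Description:
VAMP8 is a bacterial expression plasmid for producing the SNARE protein VAMP8 as a tagged fusion in E. coli. It is propagated through a ColE1/pMB1-type origin and selected with ampicillin via the β-lactamase gene and its own promoter. The catalogue entry lists the backbone as pTEV5 and the promoter as T7. The annotated full sequence (about 5.4 kb) shows a different arrangement: no T7 promoter is detected, and the fusion reading frame sits downstream of a tac promoter with a lac operator. The plasmid also carries lacI with its promoter, a lac promoter/lacZα segment, and rop and bom fragments. This layout resembles a GST-fusion vector more than a T7 system, so the record is internally inconsistent on this point and the discrepancy should be kept in mind when choosing an expression strain.

The open reading frame begins with Schistosoma japonicum glutathione S-transferase at the N terminus, followed by a 3xFLAG epitope (which includes an enterokinase site) and then a roughly 300 bp VAMP8 coding sequence. The catalogue also lists thrombin and TEV protease sites among the tags. These were not individually annotated, but presumably lie in the linker regions between GST, FLAG and VAMP8. The catalogue gives the insert species as rat, whereas the annotation tool matched the sequence to the human VAMP8 entry, which may only reflect the tool's best match among related sequences.

With lacI repressing the tac promoter, expression should be inducible with IPTG. GST allows glutathione-affinity purification, protease cleavage can remove the tag, and the FLAG epitope serves for detection or capture. The associated publication concerns calcium-triggered secretion, so the recombinant VAMP8 was probably used to study SNARE-mediated membrane fusion, although the record does not describe specific assays.
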