Features (pLannotate 1.2.2; 18 found; start..end, strand, type, name):
    384..405     +  protein_bind   CAP binding site: CAP binding activates transcription in the presence of cAMP. E. coli catabolite activator protein
    420..450     +  promoter       lac promoter: promoter for the E. coli lac operon
    458..474     +  protein_bind   lac operator: The lac repressor binds to the lac operator to inhibit transcription in E. coli. This inhibition can be relieved by adding lactose or isopropyl-β-D-thiogalactopyranoside (IPTG). lac repressor encoded by lacI
    494..667     +  CDS            lacZα: LacZα fragment of β-galactosidase; lacZ fragment
    931..1047    -  CDS            yciV (fragment): RNAAM_ECOLI - Also known as trpH From Escherichia coli (strain K12).
   1123..1151    +  promoter       tac promoter: strong E. coli promoter; hybrid between the trp and lac UV5 promoters
   1159..1175    +  protein_bind   lac operator: The lac repressor binds to the lac operator to inhibit transcription in E. coli. This inhibition can be relieved by adding lactose or isopropyl-β-D-thiogalactopyranoside (IPTG). lac repressor encoded by lacI
   1198..1851    +  CDS            GST26_SCHJA: Experimental evidence at protein level: Swiss-Prot protein existence level 1. GST isoenzymes appear to play a central role in the parasite detoxification system. Other functions are also suspected including a role in increasing the solubility of haematin in the parasite gut. From Schistosoma japonicum (Blood fluke).
   1897..1962    +  CDS            3xFLAG: three tandem FLAG® epitope tags, followed by an enterokinase cleavage site
   1990..2289    +  CDS            VAMP8: VAMP8_HUMAN - Experimental evidence at protein level: Swiss-Prot protein existence level 1. SNAREs, soluble N-ethylmaleimide-sensitive factor-attachment protein receptors, are essential proteins for fusion of cellular membranes. SNAREs localized on opposing membranes assemble to form a trans-SNARE complex, an extended, parallel four alpha-helical bundle that drives membrane fusion. VAMP8 is a SNARE involved in autophagy through the direct control of autophagosome membrane fusion with the lysososome membrane via its interaction with the STX17-SNAP29 binary t- SNARE complex (PubMed:23217709, Pub
   2320..2359    +  CDS            rop (fragment): Rop protein, which maintains plasmids at low copy number; rop
   2461..2501    +  misc_feature   bom (fragment): basis of mobility region from pBR322
   2606..2710    +  promoter       AmpR promoter: bla
   2711..3571    +  CDS            AmpR: β-lactamase; bla; confers resistance to ampicillin, carbenicillin, and related antibiotics
   3742..4330    +  rep_origin     ori: high-copy-number ColE1/pMB1/pBR322/pUC origin of replication
   4516..4567    -  misc_feature   bom (fragment): basis of mobility region from pBR322
   4574..4651    +  promoter       lacI promoter: lacI
   4652..371     +  CDS            lacI (across the origin): lac repressor; lacI; The lac repressor binds to the lac operator to inhibit transcription in E. coli. This inhibition can be relieved by adding lactose or isopropyl-β-D-thiogalactopyranoside (IPTG).
>Addgene plasmid #186689 | VAMP8 | addgene full sequence | sequence record 387506 | Addgene NGS Result
TTCCCACTGCGATGCTGGTTGCCAACGATCAGATGGCGCTGGGCGCAATGCGCGCCATTACCGAGTCCGG
GCTGCGCGTTGGTGCGGATATCTCGGTAGTGGGATACGACGATACCGAAGACAGCTCATGTTATATCCCG
CCGTTAACCACCATCAAACAGGATTTTCGCCTGCTGGGGCAAACCAGCGTGGACCGCTTGCTGCAACTCT
CTCAGGGCCAGGCGGTGAAGGGCAATCAGCTGTTGCCCGTCTCACTGGTGAAAAGAAAAACCACCCTGGC
GCCCAATACGCAAACCGCCTCTCCCCGCGCGTTGGCCGATTCATTAATGCAGCTGGCACGACAGGTTTCC
CGACTGGAAAGCGGGCAGTGAGCGCAACGCAATTAATGTAAGTTAGCTCACTCATTAGGCACCCCAGGCT
TTACACTTTATGCTTCCGGCTCGTATGTTGTGTGGAATTGTGAGCGGATAACAATTTCACACAGGAAACA
GCTATGACCATGATTACGGATTCACTGGCCGTCGTTTTACAACGTCGTGACTGGGAAAACCCTGGCGTTA
CCCAACTTAATCGCCTTGCAGCACATCCCCCTTTCGCCAGCTGGCGTAATAGCGAAGAGGCCCGCACCGA
TCGCCCTTCCCAACAGTTGCGCAGCCTGAATGGCGAATGGCGCTTTGCCTGGTTTCCGGCACCAGAAGCG
GTGCCGGAAAGCTGGCTGGAGTGCGATCTTCCTGAGGCCGATACTGTCGTCGTCCCCTCAAACTGGCAGA
TGCACGGTTACGATGCGCCCATCTACACCAACGTGACCTATCCCATTACGGTCAATCCGCCGTTTGTTCC
CACGGAGAATCCGACGGGTTGTTACTCGCTCACATTTAATGTTGATGAAAGCTGGCTACAGGAAGGCCAG
ACGCGAATTATTTTTGATGGCGTTGGAATTAGCTTATCGACTGCACGGTGCACCAATGCTTCTGGCGTCA
GGCAGCCATCGGAAGCTGTGGTATGGCTGTGCAGGTCGTAAATCACTGCATAATTCGTGTCGCTCAAGGC
GCACTCCCGTTCTGGATAATGTTTTTTGCGCCGACATCATAACGGTTCTGGCAAATATTCTGAAATGAGC
TGTTGACAATTAATCATCGGCTCGTATAATGTGTGGAATTGTGAGCGGATAACAATTTCACACAGGAAAC
AGTATTCATGTCCCCTATACTAGGTTATTGGAAAATTAAGGGCCTTGTGCAACCCACTCGACTTCTTTTG
GAATATCTTGAAGAAAAATATGAAGAGCATTTGTATGAGCGCGATGAAGGTGATAAATGGCGAAACAAAA
AGTTTGAATTGGGTTTGGAGTTTCCCAATCTTCCTTATTATATTGATGGTGATGTTAAATTAACACAGTC
TATGGCCATCATACGTTATATAGCTGACAAGCACAACATGTTGGGTGGTTGTCCAAAAGAGCGTGCAGAG
ATTTCAATGCTTGAAGGAGCGGTTTTGGATATTAGATACGGTGTTTCGAGAATTGCATATAGTAAAGACT
TTGAAACTCTCAAAGTTGATTTTCTTAGCAAGCTACCTGAAATGCTGAAAATGTTCGAAGATCGTTTATG
TCATAAAACATATTTAAATGGTGATCATGTAACCCATCCTGACTTCATGTTGTATGACGCTCTTGATGTT
GTTTTATACATGGACCCAATGTGCCTGGATGCGTTCCCAAAATTAGTTTGTTTTAAAAAACGTATTGAAG
CTATCCCACAAATTGATAAGTACTTGAAATCCAGCAAGTATATAGCATGGCCTTTGCAGGGCTGGCAAGC
CACGTTTGGTGGTGGCGACCATCCTCCAAAATCGGATCTGGTTCCGCGTGGATCTGAAAACTTATATTTT
CAGGGCGACTACAAAGACCATGACGGTGATTATAAAGATCATGACATCGACTACAAGGATGACGATGACA
AGGGATCCCCGGAATTCCCGGGTCGACTCATGGAGGAAGCCAGTGAAGGTGGAGGAAATGATCGTGTGCG
GAACCTGCAAAGTGAGGTGGAGGGAGTTAAGAATATTATGACCCAGAATGTGGAGCGGATCCTGGCCCGG
GGGGAAAACTTGGAACATCTCCGCAACAAGACAGAGGATCTGGAAGCCACATCTGAGCACTTCAAGACGA
CATCGCAGAAGGTGGCTCGGAAATTCTGGTGGAAGAACGTGAAGATGATTGTCCTTATCTGCGTGATTGT
TTTTATCATCATCCTCTTCATTGTGCTCTTTGCCACTGGTGCCTTCTCTTAAGCGGCCGCATCGTGACTG
ACTGACGATCTGCCTCGCGCGTTTCGGTGATGACGGTGAAAACCTCTGACACATGCAGCTCCCGGAGACG
GTCACAGCTTGTCTGTAAGCGGATGCCGGGAGCAGACAAGCCCGTCAGGGCGCGTCAGCGGGTGTTGGCG
GGTGTCGGGGCGCAGCCATGACCCAGTCACGTAGCGATAGCGGAGTGTATAATTCTTGAAGACGAAAGGG
CCTCGTGATACGCCTATTTTTATAGGTTAATGTCATGATAATAATGGTTTCTTAGACGTCAGGTGGCACT
TTTCGGGGAAATGTGCGCGGAACCCCTATTTGTTTATTTTTCTAAATACATTCAAATATGTATCCGCTCA
TGAGACAATAACCCTGATAAATGCTTCAATAATATTGAAAAAGGAAGAGTATGAGTATTCAACATTTCCG
TGTCGCCCTTATTCCCTTTTTTGCGGCATTTTGCCTTCCTGTTTTTGCTCACCCAGAAACGCTGGTGAAA
GTAAAAGATGCTGAAGATCAGTTGGGTGCACGAGTGGGTTACATCGAACTGGATCTCAACAGCGGTAAGA
TCCTTGAGAGTTTTCGCCCCGAAGAACGTTTTCCAATGATGAGCACTTTTAAAGTTCTGCTATGTGGCGC
GGTATTATCCCGTGTTGACGCCGGGCAAGAGCAACTCGGTCGCCGCATACACTATTCTCAGAATGACTTG
GTTGAGTACTCACCAGTCACAGAAAAGCATCTTACGGATGGCATGACAGTAAGAGAATTATGCAGTGCTG
CCATAACCATGAGTGATAACACTGCGGCCAACTTACTTCTGACAACGATCGGAGGACCGAAGGAGCTAAC
CGCTTTTTTGCACAACATGGGGGATCATGTAACTCGCCTTGATCGTTGGGAACCGGAGCTGAATGAAGCC
ATACCAAACGACGAGCGTGACACCACGATGCCTGCAGCAATGGCAACAACGTTGCGCAAACTATTAACTG
GCGAACTACTTACTCTAGCTTCCCGGCAACAATTAATAGACTGGATGGAGGCGGATAAAGTTGCAGGACC
ACTTCTGCGCTCGGCCCTTCCGGCTGGCTGGTTTATTGCTGATAAATCTGGAGCCGGTGAGCGTGGGTCT
CGCGGTATCATTGCAGCACTGGGGCCAGATGGTAAGCCCTCCCGTATCGTAGTTATCTACACGACGGGGA
GTCAGGCAACTATGGATGAACGAAATAGACAGATCGCTGAGATAGGTGCCTCACTGATTAAGCATTGGTA
ACTGTCAGACCAAGTTTACTCATATATACTTTAGATTGATTTAAAACTTCATTTTTAATTTAAAAGGATC
TAGGTGAAGATCCTTTTTGATAATCTCATGACCAAAATCCCTTAACGTGAGTTTTCGTTCCACTGAGCGT
CAGACCCCGTAGAAAAGATCAAAGGATCTTCTTGAGATCCTTTTTTTCTGCGCGTAATCTGCTGCTTGCA
AACAAAAAAACCACCGCTACCAGCGGTGGTTTGTTTGCCGGATCAAGAGCTACCAACTCTTTTTCCGAAG
GTAACTGGCTTCAGCAGAGCGCAGATACCAAATACTGTCCTTCTAGTGTAGCCGTAGTTAGGCCACCACT
TCAAGAACTCTGTAGCACCGCCTACATACCTCGCTCTGCTAATCCTGTTACCAGTGGCTGCTGCCAGTGG
CGATAAGTCGTGTCTTACCGGGTTGGACTCAAGACGATAGTTACCGGATAAGGCGCAGCGGTCGGGCTGA
ACGGGGGGTTCGTGCACACAGCCCAGCTTGGAGCGAACGACCTACACCGAACTGAGATACCTACAGCGTG
AGCTATGAGAAAGCGCCACGCTTCCCGAAGGGAGAAAGGCGGACAGGTATCCGGTAAGCGGCAGGGTCGG
AACAGGAGAGCGCACGAGGGAGCTTCCAGGGGGAAACGCCTGGTATCTTTATAGTCCTGTCGGGTTTCGC
CACCTCTGACTTGAGCGTCGATTTTTGTGATGCTCGTCAGGGGGGCGGAGCCTATGGAAAAACGCCAGCA
ACGCGGCCTTTTTACGGTTCCTGGCCTTTTGCTGGCCTTTTGCTCACATGTTCTTTCCTGCGTTATCCCC
TGATTCTGTGGATAACCGTATTACCGCCTTTGAGTGAGCTGATACCGCTCGCCGCAGCCGAACGACCGAG
CGCAGCGAGTCAGTGAGCGAGGAAGCGGAAGAGCGCCTGATGCGGTATTTTCTCCTTACGCATCTGTGCG
GTATTTCACACCGCATAAATTCCGACACCATCGAATGGCGCAAAACCTTTCGCGGTATGGCATGATAGCG
CCCGGAAGAGAGTCAATTCAGGGTGGTGAATGTGAAACCAGTAACGTTATACGATGTCGCAGAGTATGCC
GGTGTCTCTTATCAGACCGTTTCCCGCGTGGTGAACCAGGCCAGCCACGTTTCTGCGAAAACGCGGGAAA
AAGTGGAAGCGGCGATGGCGGAGCTGAATTACATTCCCAACCGCGTGGCACAACAACTGGCGGGCAAACA
GTCGTTGCTGATTGGCGTTGCCACCTCCAGTCTGGCCCTGCACGCGCCGTCGCAAATTGTCGCGGCGATT
AAATCTCGCGCCGATCAACTGGGTGCCAGCGTGGTGGTGTCGATGGTAGAACGAAGCGGCGTCGAAGCCT
GTAAAGCGGCGGTGCACAATCTTCTCGCGCAACGCGTCAGTGGGCTGATCATTAACTATCCGCTGGATGA
CCAGGATGCCATTGCTGTGGAAGCTGCCTGCACTAATGTTCCGGCGTTATTTCTTGATGTCTCTGACCAG
ACACCCATCAACAGTATTATTTTCTCCCATGAAGACGGTACGCGACTGGGCGTGGAGCATCTGGTCGCAT
TGGGTCACCAGCAAATCGCGCTGTTAGCGGGCCCATTAAGTTCTGTCTCGGCGCGTCTGCGTCTGGCTGG
CTGGCATAAATATCTCACTCGCAATCAAATTCAGCCGATAGCGGAACGGGAAGGCGACTGGAGTGCCATG
TCCGGTTTTCAACAAACCATGCAAATGCTGAATGAGGGCATCG
